Addgene plasmid #181888: pPHR-mCherry-MECP2
Purpose: Soluble light-dependent effector protein (Methyl-CpG binding protein) for optodroplet formation or recruitment to CIBN localizers
Depositing lab: Karsten Rippe. Depositing organization: Deutsches Krebsforschungszentrum (DKFZ). Publication: Mouse Heterochromatin Adopts Digital Compaction States without Showing Hallmarks of HP1-Driven Liquid-Liquid Phase Separation. Erdel F, Rademacher A, Vlijm R, Tunnermann J, Frank L, Weinmann R, Schweigert E, Yserentant K, Hummert J, Bauer C, Schumacher S, Al Alwash A, Normand C, Herten DP, Engelhardt J, Rippe K. Mol Cell. 2020 Apr 16;78(2):236-249.e7. doi: 10.1016/j.molcel.2020.02.005. Epub 2020 Feb 25. PubMed 32101700.
Backbone
  Vector backbone: pmCherry-N1
  Backbone manufacturer: Clontech
  Backbone size w/o insert (bp): 3958
  Vector type: Mammalian Expression
  Selectable markers: Neomycin (select with G418)
Growth in bacteria
  Bacterial resistance: Kanamycin, 50 μg/mL
  Growth temperature: 37°C
  Growth strain: DH5alpha
  Copy number: High Copy
Gene/Insert
  Gene/Insert name: PHR-mCherry-MECP2 (alt name: PHR domain of CRY2)
  Species: M. musculus (mouse), A. thaliana (mustard weed)
  Entrez Gene: Mecp2 (a.k.a. 1500041B07Rik, D630021H01Rik, Mbd5, WBP10)
  Promoter: CMV
  Tag / fusion protein: PHR-mCherry (N terminal on insert)
  Cloning method: Unknown
Terms and licenses: Academic/Nonprofit Terms; Industry Terms: Not Available to Industry
How to cite: pPHR-mCherry-MECP2 was a gift from Karsten Rippe (Addgene plasmid # 181888 ; http://n2t.net/addgene:181888 ; RRID:Addgene_181888)
