[The description below was written by a language model from this plasmid's Addgene catalogue record and pLannotate feature annotations shown in this document.]
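Description:
pPHR-mCherry-MECP2 is a mammalian expression plasmid built on the Clontech pmCherry-N1 backbone, with a sequenced length of about 7.6 kb. It is propagated in E. coli through a high-copy ColE1/pUC-type origin and also carries an f1 phage origin. A single NeoR/KanR (aminoglycoside phosphotransferase) gene serves both hosts: a bacterial bla-type promoter drives it for kanamycin selection in bacteria, while the SV40 enhancer/early promoter with an HSV TK polyadenylation signal drives it for G418 selection in mammalian cells.

The payload is one open reading frame expressed from the human CMV immediate-early enhancer and promoter and terminated by an SV40 poly(A) signal. From N- to C-terminus it encodes the photolyase homology region (PHR) of Arabidopsis thaliana cryptochrome 2, the monomeric red fluorescent protein mCherry, and mouse Mecp2, a chromosomal protein that binds methylated CpG sites and mediates transcriptional repression. CRY2 PHR binds the CIB1 partner upon blue-light exposure, so illumination can recruit the fusion to CIBN-tagged "localizer" proteins anchored at chosen nuclear sites. According to the record, the same soluble effector can also be used for light-induced optodroplet formation, with mCherry allowing its distribution to be followed by microscopy. The associated work examined compaction states of mouse heterochromatin and whether they show hallmarks of liquid-liquid phase separation.

The automated annotation also lists several very short hits: a chicken β-actin promoter fragment in the linker between mCherry and Mecp2, a bGH poly(A) fragment, and a partial ble sequence downstream of NeoR/KanR. These are most likely incidental matches or backbone remnants rather than functional elements.
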