Features (pLannotate 1.2.2; 17 found; start..end, strand, type, name):
     61..364     +  enhancer       CMV enhancer: human cytomegalovirus immediate early enhancer
    365..568     +  promoter       CMV promoter: human cytomegalovirus (CMV) immediate early promoter
    591..618     +  misc_feature   MCS (fragment): multiple cloning site
    625..2118    +  CDS            CRY2PHR: N-terminal photolyase homology region of Arabidopsis thaliana cryptochrome 2 binds to CIB1 upon exposure to blue light (Kennedy et al., 2010)
   2119..2135    +  misc_feature   MCS (fragment): multiple cloning site
   2143..2850    +  CDS            mCherry: mCherry is a basic (constitutively fluorescent) red fluorescent protein published in 2004, derived from Discosoma sp.. It is reported to be a very rapidly-maturing monomer with low acid sensitivity.
   2876..2897    -  promoter       chicken β-actin promoter (fragment): contains a 21-bp deletion relative to the standard chicken β-actin promoter
   2935..4359    +  CDS            Mecp2: MECP2_MOUSE - Experimental evidence at protein level: Swiss-Prot protein existence level 1. Chromosomal protein that binds to methylated DNA. It can bind specifically to a single methyl-CpG pair. It is not influenced by sequences flanking the methyl-CpGs. Mediates transcriptional repression through interaction with histone deacetylase and the corepressor SIN3. Binds both 5-methylcytosine (5mC) and 5-hydroxymethylcytosine (5hmC)- containing DNA, with a preference for 5-methylcytosine (5mC). From Mus musculus (Mouse).
   4383..4504    +  polyA_signal   SV40 poly(A) signal: SV40 polyadenylation signal
   4538..4966    -  rep_origin     f1 ori (sequence partly withheld): f1 bacteriophage origin of replication; arrow indicates direction of (+) strand synthesis
   4993..5097    +  promoter       AmpR promoter: bla
   5099..5456    +  promoter       SV40 promoter: SV40 enhancer and early promoter
   5491..6285    +  CDS            NeoR/KanR: aminoglycoside phosphotransferase from Tn5; aph(3')-II (or nptII); confers resistance to neomycin, kanamycin, and G418 (Geneticin®)
   6306..6458    +  CDS            ble (fragment): BLE_KLEPN - Experimental evidence at protein level: Swiss-Prot protein existence level 1. Binding protein with a strong affinity to the bleomycin family of antibiotics. Binds to CL990; an antimitotic-antibiotic compound. From Klebsiella pneumoniae.
   6517..6564    +  polyA_signal   HSV TK poly(A) signal: herpes simplex virus thymidine kinase polyadenylation signal (Cole and Stacy, 1985)
   6655..6671    -  polyA_signal   bGH poly(A) signal (fragment): bovine growth hormone polyadenylation signal
   6893..7481    +  rep_origin     ori: high-copy-number ColE1/pMB1/pBR322/pUC origin of replication
>Addgene plasmid #181888 | pPHR-mCherry-MECP2 | addgene full sequence | sequence record 359713 | Addgene NGS Result
TAGTTATTAATAGTAATCAATTACGGGGTCATTAGTTCATAGCCCATATATGGAGTTCCGCGTTACATAA
CTTACGGTAAATGGCCCGCCTGGCTGACCGCCCAACGACCCCCGCCCATTGACGTCAATAATGACGTATG
TTCCCATAGTAACGCCAATAGGGACTTTCCATTGACGTCAATGGGTGGAGTATTTACGGTAAACTGCCCA
CTTGGCAGTACATCAAGTGTATCATATGCCAAGTACGCCCCCTATTGACGTCAATGACGGTAAATGGCCC
GCCTGGCATTATGCCCAGTACATGACCTTATGGGACTTTCCTACTTGGCAGTACATCTACGTATTAGTCA
TCGCTATTACCATGGTGATGCGGTTTTGGCAGTACATCAATGGGCGTGGATAGCGGTTTGACTCACGGGG
ATTTCCAAGTCTCCACCCCATTGACGTCAATGGGAGTTTGTTTTGGCACCAAAATCAACGGGACTTTCCA
AAATGTCGTAACAACTCCGCCCCATTGACGCAAATGGGCGGTAGGCGTGTACGGTGGGAGGTCTATATAA
GCAGAGCTGGTTTAGTGAACCGTCAGATCCGCTAGCGCTACCGGACTCAGATCTCGAGGCCACCATGAAG
ATGGACAAAAAGACTATAGTTTGGTTTAGAAGAGACCTAAGGATTGAGGATAATCCTGCATTAGCAGCAG
CTGCTCACGAAGGATCTGTTTTTCCTGTCTTCATTTGGTGTCCTGAAGAAGAAGGACAGTTTTATCCTGG
AAGAGCTTCAAGATGGTGGATGAAACAATCACTTGCTCACTTATCTCAATCCTTGAAGGCTCTTGGATCT
GACCTCACTTTAATCAAAACCCACAACACGATTTCAGCGATCTTGGATTGTATCCGCGTTACCGGTGCTA
CAAAAGTCGTCTTTAACCACCTCTATGATCCTGTTTCGTTAGTTCGGGACCATACCGTAAAGGAGAAGCT
GGTGGAACGTGGGATCTCTGTGCAAAGCTACAATGGAGATCTATTGTATGAACCGTGGGAGATATACTGC
GAAAAGGGCAAACCTTTTACGAGTTTCAATTCTTACTGGAAGAAATGCTTAGATATGTCGATTGAATCCG
TTATGCTTCCTCCTCCTTGGCGGTTGATGCCAATAACTGCAGCGGCTGAAGCGATTTGGGCGTGTTCGAT
TGAAGAACTAGGGCTGGAGAATGAGGCCGAGAAACCGAGCAATGCGTTGTTAACTAGAGCTTGGTCTCCA
GGATGGAGCAATGCTGATAAGTTACTAAATGAGTTCATCGAGAAGCAGTTGATAGATTATGCAAAGAACA
GCAAGAAAGTTGTTGGGAATTCTACTTCACTACTTTCTCCGTATCTCCATTTCGGGGAAATAAGCGTCAG
ACACGTTTTCCAGTGTGCCCGGATGAAACAAATTATATGGGCAAGAGATAAGAACAGTGAAGGAGAAGAA
AGTGCAGATCTTTTTCTTAGGGGAATCGGTTTAAGAGAGTATTCTCGGTATATATGTTTCAACTTCCCGT
TTACTCACGAGCAATCGTTGTTGAGTCATCTTCGGTTTTTCCCTTGGGATGCTGATGTTGATAAGTTCAA
GGCCTGGAGACAAGGCAGGACCGGTTATCCGTTGGTGGATGCCGGAATGAGAGAGCTTTGGGCTACCGGA
TGGATGCATAACAGAATAAGAGTGATTGTTTCAAGCTTTGCTGTGAAGTTTCTTCTCCTTCCATGGAAAT
GGGGAATGAAGTATTTCTGGGATACACTTTTGGATGCTGATTTGGAATGTGACATCCTTGGCTGGCAGTA
TATCTCTGGGAGTATCCCCGATGGCCACGAGCTTGATCGCTTGGACAATCCCGCGTTACAAGGCGCCAAA
TATGACCCAGAAGGTGAGTACATAAGGCAATGGCTTCCCGAGCTTGCGAGATTGCCAACTGAATGGATCC
ATCATCCATGGGACGCTCCTTTAACCGTACTCAAAGCTTCTGGTGTGGAACTCGGAACAAACTATGCGAA
ACCCATTGTAGACATCGACACAGCTCGTGAGCTACTAGCTAAAGCTATTTCAAGAACCCGTGAAGCACAG
ATCATGATCGGAGCAGCAGCCCGGGATCCACCGGTCGCCACCATGGTGAGCAAGGGCGAGGAGGATAACA
TGGCCATCATCAAGGAGTTCATGCGCTTCAAGGTGCACATGGAGGGCTCCGTGAACGGCCACGAGTTCGA
GATCGAGGGCGAGGGCGAGGGCCGCCCCTACGAGGGCACCCAGACCGCCAAGCTGAAGGTGACCAAGGGT
GGCCCCCTGCCCTTCGCCTGGGACATCCTGTCCCCTCAGTTCATGTACGGCTCCAAGGCCTACGTGAAGC
ACCCCGCCGACATCCCCGACTACTTGAAGCTGTCCTTCCCCGAGGGCTTCAAGTGGGAGCGCGTGATGAA
CTTCGAGGACGGCGGCGTGGTGACCGTGACCCAGGACTCCTCCCTGCAGGACGGCGAGTTCATCTACAAG
GTGAAGCTGCGCGGCACCAACTTCCCCTCCGACGGCCCCGTAATGCAGAAGAAGACCATGGGCTGGGAGG
CCTCCTCCGAGCGGATGTACCCCGAGGACGGCGCCCTGAAGGGCGAGATCAAGCAGAGGCTGAAGCTGAA
GGACGGCGGCCACTACGACGCTGAGGTCAAGACCACCTACAAGGCCAAGAAGCCCGTGCAGCTGCCCGGC
GCCTACAACGTCAACATCAAGTTGGACATCACCTCCCACAACGAGGACTACACCATCGTGGAACAGTACG
AACGCGCCGAGGGCCGCCACTCCACCGGCGGCATGGACGAGCTGTACAGAATTCCTATGGCCGCCGCTGC
CGCCACCGCCGCCGCCGCCGCCGCGCCGAGCGGAGGAGGAGGAGGAGGCGAGGAGGAGAGACTGGAGGAA
AAGTCAGAAGACCAGGATCTCCAGGGCCTCAGAGACAAGCCACTGAAGTTTAAGAAGGCGAAGAAAGACA
AGAAGGAGGACAAAGAAGGCAAGCATGAGCCACTACAACCTTCAGCCCACCATTCTGCAGAGCCAGCAGA
GGCAGGCAAAGCAGAAACATCAGAAAGCTCAGGCTCTGCCCCAGCAGTGCCAGAAGCCTCGGCTTCCCCC
AAACAGCGGCGCTCCATTATCCGTGACCGGGGACCTATGTATGATGACCCCACCTTGCCTGAAGGTTGGA
CACGAAAGCTTAAACAAAGGAAGTCTGGCCGATCTGCTGGAAAGTATGATGTATATTTGATCAATCCCCA
GGGAAAAGCTTTTCGCTCTAAAGTAGAATTGATTGCATACTTTGAAAAGGTGGGAGACACCTCCTTGGAC
CCTAATGATTTTGACTTCACGGTAACTGGGAGAGGGAGCCCCTCCAGGAGAGAGCAGAAACCACCTAAGA
AGCCCAAATCTCCCAAAGCTCCAGGAACTGGCAGGGGTCGGGGACGCCCCAAAGGGAGCGGCACTGGGAG
ACCAAAGGCAGCAGCATCAGAAGGTGTTCAGGTGAAAAGGGTCCTGGAGAAGAGCCCTGGGAAACTTGTT
GTCAAGATGCCTTTCCAAGCATCGCCTGGGGGTAAGGGTGAGGGAGGTGGGGCTACCACATCTGCCCAGG
TCATGGTGATCAAACGCCCTGGCAGAAAGCGAAAAGCTGAAGCTGACCCCCAGGCCATTCCTAAGAAACG
GGGTAGAAAGCCTGGGAGTGTGGTGGCAGCTGCTGCAGCTGAGGCCAAAAAGAAAGCCGTGAAGGAGTCT
TCCATACGGTCTGTGCATGAGACTGTGCTCCCCATCAAGAAGCGCAAGACCCGGGAGACGGTCAGCATCG
AGGTCAAGGAAGTGGTGAAGCCCCTGCTGGTGTCCACCCTTGGTGAGAAAAGCGGGAAGGGACTGAAGAC
CTGCAAGAGCCCTGGGCGTAAAAGCAAGGAGAGCAGCCCCAAGGGGCGCAGCAGCAGTGCCTCCTCCCCA
CCTAAGAAGGAGCACCATCATCACCACCATCACTCAGAGTCCACAAAGGCCCCCATGCCACTGCTCCCAT
CCCCACCCCCACCTGAGCCTGAGAGCTCTGAGGACCCCATCAGCCCCCCTGAGCCTCAGGACTTGAGCAG
CAGCATCTGCAAAGAAGAGAAGATGCCCCGAGGAGGCTCACTGGAAAGCGATGGCTGCCCCAAGGAGCCA
GCTAAGACTCAGCCTATGGTCGCCACCACTACCACAGTTGCAGAAAAGTACAAACACCGAGGGGAGGGAG
AGCGCAAAGACATTGTTTCATCTTCCATGCCAAGGCCAAACAGAGAGGAGCCTGTGGACAGCCGGACGCC
CGTGACCGAGAGAGTTAGCGGGGATCCACAATTGTTGTTGTTAACTTGTTTATTGCAGCTTATAATGGTT
ACAAATAAAGCAATAGCATCACAAATTTCACAAATAAAGCATTTTTTTCACTGCATTCTAGTTGTGGTTT
GTCCAAACTCATCAATGTATCTTAAGGCGTAAATTGTAAGCGTTAATATTTTGTTAAAATTCGCGTTAAA
TTTTTGTTAAATCAGCTCATTTTTTAACCAATAGGCCGAAATCGGCAAAATCCCTTATAAATCAAAAGAA
TAGACCGAGATAGGGT
[37 nt withheld, positions 4637-4673]
AAAGAACGTGGACTCCAACGTCAAAGG
[49 nt withheld, positions 4701-4749]
T
[91 nt withheld, positions 4751-4841]
G
[124 nt withheld, positions 4843-4966]
CAGGTGGCACTTTTCGGGGAAATGTGCGCGGAACCCCTATTTGTTTATTTTTCTAAATACATTCAAATAT
GTATCCGCTCATGAGACAATAACCCTGATAAATGCTTCAATAATATTGAAAAAGGAAGAGTCCTGAGGCG
GAAAGAACCAGCTGTGGAATGTGTGTCAGTTAGGGTGTGGAAAGTCCCCAGGCTCCCCAGCAGGCAGAAG
TATGCAAAGCATGCATCTCAATTAGTCAGCAACCAGGTGTGGAAAGTCCCCAGGCTCCCCAGCAGGCAGA
AGTATGCAAAGCATGCATCTCAATTAGTCAGCAACCATAGTCCCGCCCCTAACTCCGCCCATCCCGCCCC
TAACTCCGCCCAGTTCCGCCCATTCTCCGCCCCATGGCTGACTAATTTTTTTTATTTATGCAGAGGCCGA
GGCCGCCTCGGCCTCTGAGCTATTCCAGAAGTAGTGAGGAGGCTTTTTTGGAGGCCTAGGCTTTTGCAAA
GATCGATCAAGAGACAGGATGAGGATCGTTTCGCATGATTGAACAAGATGGATTGCACGCAGGTTCTCCG
GCCGCTTGGGTGGAGAGGCTATTCGGCTATGACTGGGCACAACAGACAATCGGCTGCTCTGATGCCGCCG
TGTTCCGGCTGTCAGCGCAGGGGCGCCCGGTTCTTTTTGTCAAGACCGACCTGTCCGGTGCCCTGAATGA
ACTGCAAGACGAGGCAGCGCGGCTATCGTGGCTGGCCACGACGGGCGTTCCTTGCGCAGCTGTGCTCGAC
GTTGTCACTGAAGCGGGAAGGGACTGGCTGCTATTGGGCGAAGTGCCGGGGCAGGATCTCCTGTCATCTC
ACCTTGCTCCTGCCGAGAAAGTATCCATCATGGCTGATGCAATGCGGCGGCTGCATACGCTTGATCCGGC
TACCTGCCCATTCGACCACCAAGCGAAACATCGCATCGAGCGAGCACGTACTCGGATGGAAGCCGGTCTT
GTCGATCAGGATGATCTGGACGAAGAGCATCAGGGGCTCGCGCCAGCCGAACTGTTCGCCAGGCTCAAGG
CGAGCATGCCCGACGGCGAGGATCTCGTCGTGACCCATGGCGATGCCTGCTTGCCGAATATCATGGTGGA
AAATGGCCGCTTTTCTGGATTCATCGACTGTGGCCGGCTGGGTGTGGCGGACCGCTATCAGGACATAGCG
TTGGCTACCCGTGATATTGCTGAAGAGCTTGGCGGCGAATGGGCTGACCGCTTCCTCGTGCTTTACGGTA
TCGCCGCTCCCGATTCGCAGCGCATCGCCTTCTATCGCCTTCTTGACGAGTTCTTCTGAGCGGGACTCTG
GGGTTCGAAATGACCGACCAAGCGACGCCCAACCTGCCATCACGAGATTTCGATTCCACCGCCGCCTTCT
ATGAAAGGTTGGGCTTCGGAATCGTTTTCCGGGACGCCGGCTGGATGATCCTCCAGCGCGGGGATCTCAT
GCTGGAGTTCTTCGCCCACCCTAGGGGGAGGCTAACTGAAACACGGAAGGAGACAATACCGGAAGGAACC
CGCGCTATGACGGCAATAAAAAGACAGAATAAAACGCACGGTGTTGGGTCGTTTGTTCATAAACGCGGGG
TTCGGTCCCAGGGCTGGCACTCTGTCGATACCCCACCGAGACCCCATTGGGGCCAATACGCCCGCGTTTC
TTCCTTTTCCCCACCCCACCCCCCAAGTTCGGGTGAAGGCCCAGGGCTCGCAGCCAACGTCGGGGCGGCA
GGCCCTGCCATAGCCTCAGGTTACTCATATATACTTTAGATTGATTTAAAACTTCATTTTTAATTTAAAA
GGATCTAGGTGAAGATCCTTTTTGATAATCTCATGACCAAAATCCCTTAACGTGAGTTTTCGTTCCACTG
AGCGTCAGACCCCGTAGAAAAGATCAAAGGATCTTCTTGAGATCCTTTTTTTCTGCGCGTAATCTGCTGC
TTGCAAACAAAAAAACCACCGCTACCAGCGGTGGTTTGTTTGCCGGATCAAGAGCTACCAACTCTTTTTC
CGAAGGTAACTGGCTTCAGCAGAGCGCAGATACCAAATACTGTTCTTCTAGTGTAGCCGTAGTTAGGCCA
CCACTTCAAGAACTCTGTAGCACCGCCTACATACCTCGCTCTGCTAATCCTGTTACCAGTGGCTGCTGCC
AGTGGCGATAAGTCGTGTCTTACCGGGTTGGACTCAAGACGATAGTTACCGGATAAGGCGCAGCGGTCGG
GCTGAACGGGGGGTTCGTGCACACAGCCCAGCTTGGAGCGAACGACCTACACCGAACTGAGATACCTACA
GCGTGAGCTATGAGAAAGCGCCACGCTTCCCGAAGGGAGAAAGGCGGACAGGTATCCGGTAAGCGGCAGG
GTCGGAACAGGAGAGCGCACGAGGGAGCTTCCAGGGGGAAACGCCTGGTATCTTTATAGTCCTGTCGGGT
TTCGCCACCTCTGACTTGAGCGTCGATTTTTGTGATGCTCGTCAGGGGGGCGGAGCCTATGGAAAAACGC
CAGCAACGCGGCCTTTTTACGGTTCCTGGCCTTTTGCTGGCCTTTTGCTCACATGTTCTTTCCTGCGTTA
TCCCCTGATTCTGTGGATAACCGTATTACCGCCATGCAT
