>Addgene plasmid #181888 | pPHR-mCherry-MECP2 | depositor partial sequence | sequence record 351858 | PHR
ATGAAGATGGACAAAAAGACTATAGTTTGGTTTAGAAGAGACCTAAGGATTGAGGATAATCCTGCATTAG
CAGCAGCTGCTCACGAAGGATCTGTTTTTCCTGTCTTCATTTGGTGTCCTGAAGAAGAAGGACAGTTTTA
TCCTGGAAGAGCTTCAAGATGGTGGATGAAACAATCACTTGCTCACTTATCTCAATCCTTGAAGGCTCTT
GGATCTGACCTCACTTTAATCAAAACCCACAACACGATTTCAGCGATCTTGGATTGTATCCGCGTTACCG
GTGCTACAAAAGTCGTCTTTAACCACCTCTATGATCCTGTTTCGTTAGTTCGGGACCATACCGTAAAGGA
GAAGCTGGTGGAACGTGGGATCTCTGTGCAAAGCTACAATGGAGATCTATTGTATGAACCGTGGGAGATA
TACTGCGAAAAGGGCAAACCTTTTACGAGTTTCAATTCTTACTGGAAGAAATGCTTAGATATGTCGATTG
AATCCGTTATGCTTCCTCCTCCTTGGCGGTTGATGCCAATAACTGCAGCGGCTGAAGCGATTTGGGCGTG
TTCGATTGAAGAACTAGGGCTGGAGAATGAGGCCGAGAAACCGAGCAATGCGTTGTTAACTAGAGCTTGG
TCTCCAGGATGGAGCAATGCTGATAAGTTACTAAATGAGTTCATCGAGAAGCAGTTGATAGATTATGCAA
AGAACAGCAAGAAAGTTGTTGGGAATTCTACTTCACTACTTTCTCCGTATCTCCATTTCGGGGAAATAAG
CGTCAGACACGTTTTCCAGTGTGCCCGGATGAAACAAATTATATGGGCAAGAGATAAGAACAGTGAAGGA
GAAGAAAGTGCAGATCTTTTTCTTAGGGGAATCGGTTTAAGAGAGTATTCTCGGTATATATGTTTCAACT
TCCCGTTTACTCACGAGCAATCGTTGTTGAGTCATCTTCGGTTTTTCCCTTGGGATGCTGATGTTGATAA
GTTCAAGGCCTGGAGACAAGGCAGGACCGGTTATCCGTTGGTGGATGCCGGAATGAGAGAGCTTTGGGCT
ACCGGATGGATGCATAACAGAATAAGAGTGATTGTTTCAAGCTTTGCTGTGAAGTTTCTTCTCCTTCCAT
GGAAATGGGGAATGAAGTATTTCTGGGATACACTTTTGGATGCTGATTTGGAATGTGACATCCTTGGCTG
GCAGTATATCTCTGGGAGTATCCCCGATGGCCACGAGCTTGATCGCTTGGACAATCCCGCGTTACAAGGC
GCCAAATATGACCCAGAAGGTGAGTACATAAGGCAATGGCTTCCCGAGCTTGCGAGATTGCCAACTGAAT
GGATCCATCATCCATGGGACGCTCCTTTAACCGTACTCAAAGCTTCTGGTGTGGAACTCGGAACAAACTA
TGCGAAACCCATTGTAGACATCGACACAGCTCGTGAGCTACTAGCTAAAGCTATTTCAAGAACCCGTGAA
GCACAGATCATGATCGGAGCAGCA
