>Addgene plasmid #181888 | pPHR-mCherry-MECP2 | depositor partial sequence | sequence record 351859 | mCherry
ATGGTGAGCAAGGGCGAGGAGGATAACATGGCCATCATCAAGGAGTTCATGCGCTTCAAGGTGCACATGG
AGGGCTCCGTGAACGGCCACGAGTTCGAGATCGAGGGCGAGGGCGAGGGCCGCCCCTACGAGGGCACCCA
GACCGCCAAGCTGAAGGTGACCAAGGGTGGCCCCCTGCCCTTCGCCTGGGACATCCTGTCCCCTCAGTTC
ATGTACGGCTCCAAGGCCTACGTGAAGCACCCCGCCGACATCCCCGACTACTTGAAGCTGTCCTTCCCCG
AGGGCTTCAAGTGGGAGCGCGTGATGAACTTCGAGGACGGCGGCGTGGTGACCGTGACCCAGGACTCCTC
CCTGCAGGACGGCGAGTTCATCTACAAGGTGAAGCTGCGCGGCACCAACTTCCCCTCCGACGGCCCCGTA
ATGCAGAAGAAGACCATGGGCTGGGAGGCCTCCTCCGAGCGGATGTACCCCGAGGACGGCGCCCTGAAGG
GCGAGATCAAGCAGAGGCTGAAGCTGAAGGACGGCGGCCACTACGACGCTGAGGTCAAGACCACCTACAA
GGCCAAGAAGCCCGTGCAGCTGCCCGGCGCCTACAACGTCAACATCAAGTTGGACATCACCTCCCACAAC
GAGGACTACACCATCGTGGAACAGTACGAACGCGCCGAGGGCCGCCACTCCACCGGCGGCATGGACGAGC
TGTACAAG
