>Addgene plasmid #181888 | pPHR-mCherry-MECP2 | depositor partial sequence | sequence record 351942 | MECP2
GAATTCCTATGGCCGCCGCTGCCGCCACCGCCGCCGCCGCCGCCGCGCCGAGCGGAGGAGGAGGAGGAGG
CGAGGAGGAGAGACTGGAGGAAAAGTCAGAAGACCAGGATCTCCAGGGCCTCAGAGACAAGCCACTGAAG
TTTAAGAAGGCGAAGAAAGACAAGAAGGAGGACAAAGAAGGCAAGCATGAGCCACTACAACCTTCAGCCC
ACCATTCTGCAGAGCCAGCAGAGGCAGGCAAAGCAGAAACATCAGAAAGCTCAGGCTCTGCCCCAGCAGT
GCCAGAAGCCTCGGCTTCCCCCAAACAGCGGCGCTCCATTATCCGTGACCGGGGACCTATGTATGATGAC
CCCACCTTGCCTGAAGGTTGGACACGAAAGCTTAAACAAAGGAAGTCTGGCCGATCTGCTGGAAAGTATG
ATGTATATTTGATCAATCCCCAGGGAAAAGCTTTTCGCTCTAAAGTAGAATTGATTGCATACTTTGAAAA
GGTGGGAGACACCTCCTTGGACCCTAATGATTTTGACTTCACGGTAACTGGGAGAGGGAGCCCCTCCAGG
AGAGAGCAGAAACCACCTAAGAAGCCCAAATCTCCCAAAGCTCCAGGAACTGGCAGGGGTCGGGGACGCC
CCAAAGGGAGCGGCACTGGGAGACCAAAGGCAGCAGCATCAGAAGGTGTTCAGGTGAAAAGGGTCCTGGA
GAAGAGCCCTGGGAAACTTGTTGTCAAGATGCCTTTCCAAGCATCGCCTGGGGGTAAGGGTGAGGGAGGT
GGGGCTACCACATCTGCCCAGGTCATGGTGATCAAACGCCCTGGCAGAAAGCGAAAAGCTGAAGCTGACC
CCCAGGCCATTCCTAAGAAACGGGGTAGAAAGCCTGGGAGTGTGGTGGCAGCTGCTGCAGCTGAGGCCAA
AAAGAAAGCCGTGAAGGAGTCTTCCATACGGTCTGTGCATGAGACTGTGCTCCCCATCAAGAAGCGCAAG
ACCCGGGAGACGGTCAGCATCGAGGTCAAGGAAGTGGTGAAGCCCCTGCTGGTGTCCACCCTTGGTGAGA
AAAGCGGGAAGGGACTGAAGACCTGCAAGAGCCCTGGGCGTAAAAGCAAGGAGAGCAGCCCCAAGGGGCG
CAGCAGCAGTGCCTCCTCCCCACCTAAGAAGGAGCACCATCATCACCACCATCACTCAGAGTCCACAAAG
GCCCCCATGCCACTGCTCCCATCCCCACCCCCACCTGAGCCTGAGAGCTCTGAGGACCCCATCAGCCCCC
CTGAGCCTCAGGACTTGAGCAGCAGCATCTGCAAAGAAGAGAAGATGCCCCGAGGAGGCTCACTGGAAAG
CGATGGCTGCCCCAAGGAGCCAGCTAAGACTCAGCCTATGGTCGCCACCACTACCACAGTTGCAGAAAAG
TACAAACACCGAGGGGAGGGAGAGCGCAAAGACATTGTTTCATCTTCCATGCCAAGGCCAAACAGAGAGG
AGCCTGTGGACAGCCGGACGCCCGTGACCGAGAGAGTTAGCGGGGATCC
